>Addgene plasmid #145251 | pGAL4-DBD-RUNX2+10A-IDR | addgene full sequence | sequence record 311526 | Addgene NGS Result
GACATTGATTATTGACTAGTTATTAATAGTAATCAATTACGGGGTCATTAGTTCATAGCCCATATATGGA
GTTCCGCGTTACATAACTTACGGTAAATGGCCCGCCTGGCTGACCGCCCAACGACCCCCGCCCATTGACG
TCAATAATGACGTATGTTCCCATAGTAACGCCAATAGGGACTTTCCATTGACGTCAATGGGTGGAGTATT
TACGGTAAACTGCCCACTTGGCAGTACATCAAGTGTATCATATGCCAAGTACGCCCCCTATTGACGTCAA
TGACGGTAAATGGCCCGCCTGGCATTATGCCCAGTACATGACCTTATGGGACTTTCCTACTTGGCAGTAC
ATCTACGTATTAGTCATCGCTATTACCATGGTGATGCGGTTTTGGCAGTACATCAATGGGCGTGGATAGC
GGTTTGACTCACGGGGATTTCCAAGTCTCCACCCCATTGACGTCAATGGGAGTTTGTTTTGGCACCAAAA
TCAACGGGACTTTCCAAAATGTCGTAACAACTCCGCCCCATTGACGCAAATGGGCGGTAGGCGTGTACGG
TGGGAGGTCTATATAAGCAGAGCTCTCTGGCTAACTAGAGAACCCACTGCTTACTGGCTTATCGAAATTA
ATACGACTCACTATAGGGAGACCCAAGCTTGGTACCGAGCTCGGATCCACTAGTAACGGCCGCCAGTGTG
CTGGAATTCATGAAGCTACTGTCTTCTATCGAACAAGCATGCGATATTTGCCGACTTAAAAAGCTCAAGT
GCTCCAAAGAAAAACCGAAGTGCGCCAAGTGTCTGAAGAACAACTGGGAGTGTCGCTACTCTCCCAAAAC
CAAAAGGTCTCCGCTGACTAGGGCACATCTGACAGAAGTGGAATCAAGGCTAGAAAGACTGGAACAGCTA
TTTCTACTGATTTTTCCTCGAGAAGACCTTGACATGATTTTGAAAATGGATTCTTTACAGGATATAAAAG
CATTGTTAACAGGATTATTTGTACAAGATAATGTGAATAAAGATGCCGTCACAGATAGATTGGCTTCAGT
GGAGACTGATATGCCTCTAACATTGAGACAGCATAGAATAAGTGCGACATCATCATCGGAAGAGAGTAGT
AACAAAGGTCAAAGACAGTTGACTGTATCGGCGATCGCTAGTGCCACCATGGCATCAAACAGCCTCTTCA
GCACAGTGACACCATGTCAGCAAAACTTCTTTTGGGATCCGAGCACCAGCCGGCGCTTCAGCCCCCCCTC
CAGCAGCCTGCAGCCCGGCAAAATGAGCGACGTGAGCCCGGTGGTGGCTGCGCAACAGCAGCAGCAACAG
CAGCAGCAGCAACAGCAGCAGCAGCAGCAGCAACAGCAGCAGCAGCAGCAGGAGGCGGCGGCAGCCGCGG
CTGCCGCAGCGGCTGCAGCGGCGGCGGCTGCGGCGGCGGCGGCGGCTGCGGCGGCGGCAGCTGCAGTGCC
CCGGTTGCGGCCGCCCCACGACAACCGCACCATGGTGGAGACGTACGCTTAAGTCTAGAGGGCCCTATTC
TATAGTGTCACCTAAATGCTAGAGCTCGCTGATCAGCCTCGACTGTGCCTTCTAGTTGCCAGCCATCTGT
TGTTTGCCCCTCCCCCGTGCCTTCCTTGACCCTGGAAGGTGCCACTCCCACTGTCCTTTCCTAATAAAAT
GAGGAAATTGCATCGCATTGTCTGAGTAGGTGTCATTCTATTCTGGGGGGTGGGGTGGGGCAGGACAGCA
AGGGGGAGGATTGGGAAGACAATAGCAGGCATGCTGGGGATGCGGTGGGCTCTATGGCTTCTGAGGCGGA
AAGAACCAGCTGGGGCTCTAGGGGGTATCCCC
[124 nt withheld, positions 1853-1976]
C
[91 nt withheld, positions 1978-2068]
A
[49 nt withheld, positions 2070-2118]
CCTTTGACGTTGGAGTCCACGTTCTTT
[37 nt withheld, positions 2146-2182]
ACCCTATCTCGGTCTATTCTTTTGATTTATAAGGGATTTTGCCGATTTCGGCCTATTGGTTAAAAAATGA
GCTGATTTAACAAAAATTTAACGCGAATTAATTCTGTGGAATGTGTGTCAGTTAGGGTGTGGAAAGTCCC
CAGGCTCCCCAGCAGGCAGAAGTATGCAAAGCATGCATCTCAATTAGTCAGCAACCAGGTGTGGAAAGTC
CCCAGGCTCCCCAGCAGGCAGAAGTATGCAAAGCATGCATCTCAATTAGTCAGCAACCATAGTCCCGCCC
CTAACTCCGCCCATCCCGCCCCTAACTCCGCCCAGTTCCGCCCATTCTCCGCCCCATGGCTGACTAATTT
TTTTTATTTATGCAGAGGCCGAGGCCGCCTCTGCCTCTGAGCTATTCCAGAAGTAGTGAGGAGGCTTTTT
TGGAGGCCTAGGCTTTTGCAAAAAGCTCCCGGGAGCTTGTATATCCATTTTCGGATCTGATCAAGAGACA
GGATGAGGATCGTTTCGCATGATTGAACAAGATGGATTGCACGCAGGTTCTCCGGCCGCTTGGGTGGAGA
GGCTATTCGGCTATGACTGGGCACAACAGACAATCGGCTGCTCTGATGCCGCCGTGTTCCGGCTGTCAGC
GCAGGGGCGCCCGGTTCTTTTTGTCAAGACCGACCTGTCCGGTGCCCTGAATGAACTGCAGGACGAGGCA
GCGCGGCTATCGTGGCTGGCCACGACGGGCGTTCCTTGCGCAGCTGTGCTCGACGTTGTCACTGAAGCGG
GAAGGGACTGGCTGCTATTGGGCGAAGTGCCGGGGCAGGATCTCCTGTCATCTCACCTTGCTCCTGCCGA
GAAAGTATCCATCATGGCTGATGCAATGCGGCGGCTGCATACGCTTGATCCGGCTACCTGCCCATTCGAC
CACCAAGCGAAACATCGCATCGAGCGAGCACGTACTCGGATGGAAGCCGGTCTTGTCGATCAGGATGATC
TGGACGAAGAGCATCAGGGGCTCGCGCCAGCCGAACTGTTCGCCAGGCTCAAGGCGCGCATGCCCGACGG
CGAGGATCTCGTCGTGACCCATGGCGATGCCTGCTTGCCGAATATCATGGTGGAAAATGGCCGCTTTTCT
GGATTCATCGACTGTGGCCGGCTGGGTGTGGCGGACCGCTATCAGGACATAGCGTTGGCTACCCGTGATA
TTGCTGAAGAGCTTGGCGGCGAATGGGCTGACCGCTTCCTCGTGCTTTACGGTATCGCCGCTCCCGATTC
GCAGCGCATCGCCTTCTATCGCCTTCTTGACGAGTTCTTCTGAGCGGGACTCTGGGGTTCGAAATGACCG
ACCAAGCGACGCCCAACCTGCCATCACGAGATTTCGATTCCACCGCCGCCTTCTATGAAAGGTTGGGCTT
CGGAATCGTTTTCCGGGACGCCGGCTGGATGATCCTCCAGCGCGGGGATCTCATGCTGGAGTTCTTCGCC
CACCCCAACTTGTTTATTGCAGCTTATAATGGTTACAAATAAAGCAATAGCATCACAAATTTCACAAATA
AAGCATTTTTTTCACTGCATTCTAGTTGTGGTTTGTCCAAACTCATCAATGTATCTTATCATGTCTGTAT
ACCGTCGACCTCTAGCTAGAGCTTGGCGTAATCATGGTCATAGCTGTTTCCTGTGTGAAATTGTTATCCG
CTCACAATTCCACACAACATACGAGCCGGAAGCATAAAGTGTAAAGCCTGGGGTGCCTAATGAGTGAGCT
AACTCACATTAATTGCGTTGCGCTCACTGCCCGCTTTCCAGTCGGGAAACCTGTCGTGCCAGCTGCATTA
ATGAATCGGCCAACGCGCGGGGAGAGGCGGTTTGCGTATTGGGCGCTCTTCCGCTTCCTCGCTCACTGAC
TCGCTGCGCTCGGTCGTTCGGCTGCGGCGAGCGGTATCAGCTCACTCAAAGGCGGTAATACGGTTATCCA
CAGAATCAGGGGATAACGCAGGAAAGAACATGTGAGCAAAAGGCCAGCAAAAGGCCAGGAACCGTAAAAA
GGCCGCGTTGCTGGCGTTTTTCCATAGGCTCCGCCCCCCTGACGAGCATCACAAAAATCGACGCTCAAGT
CAGAGGTGGCGAAACCCGACAGGACTATAAAGATACCAGGCGTTTCCCCCTGGAAGCTCCCTCGTGCGCT
CTCCTGTTCCGACCCTGCCGCTTACCGGATACCTGTCCGCCTTTCTCCCTTCGGGAAGCGTGGCGCTTTC
TCATAGCTCACGCTGTAGGTATCTCAGTTCGGTGTAGGTCGTTCGCTCCAAGCTGGGCTGTGTGCACGAA
CCCCCCGTTCAGCCCGACCGCTGCGCCTTATCCGGTAACTATCGTCTTGAGTCCAACCCGGTAAGACACG
ACTTATCGCCACTGGCAGCAGCCACTGGTAACAGGATTAGCAGAGCGAGGTATGTAGGCGGTGCTACAGA
GTTCTTGAAGTGGTGGCCTAACTACGGCTACACTAGAAGAACAGTATTTGGTATCTGCGCTCTGCTGAAG
CCAGTTACCTTCGGAAAAAGAGTTGGTAGCTCTTGATCCGGCAAACAAACCACCGCTGGTAGCGGTGGTT
TTTTTGTTTGCAAGCAGCAGATTACGCGCAGAAAAAAAGGATCTCAAGAAGATCCTTTGATCTTTTCTAC
GGGGTCTGACGCTCAGTGGAACGAAAACTCACGTTAAGGGATTTTGGTCATGAGATTATCAAAAAGGATC
TTCACCTAGATCCTTTTAAATTAAAAATGAAGTTTTAAATCAATCTAAAGTATATATGAGTAAACTTGGT
CTGACAGTTACCAATGCTTAATCAGTGAGGCACCTATCTCAGCGATCTGTCTATTTCGTTCATCCATAGT
TGCCTGACTTCCCGTCGTGTAGATAACTACGATACGGGAGGGCTTACCATCTGGCCCCAGTGCTGCAATG
ATACCGCGAGACCCACGCTCACCGGCTCCAGATTTATCAGCAATAAACCAGCCAGCCGGAAGGGCCGAGC
GCAGAAGTGGTCCTGCAACTTTATCCGCCTCCATCCAGTCTATTAATTGTTGCCGGGAAGCTAGAGTAAG
TAGTTCGCCAGTTAATAGTTTGCGCAACGTTGTTGCCATTGCTACAGGCATCGTGGTGTCACGCTCGTCG
TTTGGTATGGCTTCATTCAGCTCCGGTTCCCAACGATCAAGGCGAGTTACATGATCCCCCATGTTGTGCA
AAAAAGCGGTTAGCTCCTTCGGTCCTCCGATCGTTGTCAGAAGTAAGTTGGCCGCAGTGTTATCACTCAT
GGTTATGGCAGCACTGCATAATTCTCTTACTGTCATGCCATCCGTAAGATGCTTTTCTGTGACTGGTGAG
TACTCAACCAAGTCATTCTGAGAATAGTGTATGCGGCGACCGAGTTGCTCTTGCCCGGCGTCAATACGGG
ATAATACCGCGCCACATAGCAGAACTTTAAAAGTGCTCATCATTGGAAAACGTTCTTCGGGGCGAAAACT
CTCAAGGATCTTACCGCTGTTGAGATCCAGTTCGATGTAACCCACTCGTGCACCCAACTGATCTTCAGCA
TCTTTTACTTTCACCAGCGTTTCTGGGTGAGCAAAAACAGGAAGGCAAAATGCCGCAAAAAAGGGAATAA
GGGCGACACGGAAATGTTGAATACTCATACTCTTCCTTTTTCAATATTATTGAAGCATTTATCAGGGTTA
TTGTCTCATGAGCGGATACATATTTGAATGTATTTAGAAAAATAAACAAATAGGGGTTCCGCGCACATTT
CCCCGAAAAGTGCCACCTGACGTCGACGGATCGGGAGATCTCCCGATCCCCTATGGTGCACTCTCAGTAC
AATCTGCTCTGATGCCGCATAGTTAAGCCAGTATCTGCTCCCTGCTTGTGTGTTGGAGGTCGCTGAGTAG
TGCGCGAGCAAAATTTAAGCTACAACAAGGCAAGGCTTGACCGACAATTGCATGAAGAATCTGCTTAGGG
TTAGGCGTTTTGCGCTGCTTCGCGATGTACGGGCCAGATATACGCGTT
Features (pLannotate 1.2.2; 22 found; start..end, strand, type, name):
      1..380     +  enhancer       CMV enhancer: human cytomegalovirus immediate early enhancer
    381..584     +  promoter       CMV promoter: human cytomegalovirus (CMV) immediate early promoter
    580..613     +  LTR            5' LTR (truncated) (fragment): truncated 5' long terminal repeat (LTR) from HIV-1
    629..647     +  promoter       T7 promoter: promoter for bacteriophage T7 RNA polymerase
    710..1150    +  CDS            GAL4 DNA binding domain: DNA binding domain of the GAL4 transcriptional activator; Saccharomyces cerevisiae GAL4 (truncated)
   1169..1519    +  CDS            RUNX2 (fragment): RUNX2_HUMAN - Also known as AML3, CBFA1, OSF2, PEBP2A. Experimental evidence at protein level: Swiss-Prot protein existence level 1. Transcription factor involved in osteoblastic differentiation and skeletal morphogenesis (PubMed:28505335, PubMed:28738062, PubMed:28703881). Essential for the maturation of osteoblasts and both intramembranous and endochondral ossification. CBF binds to the core site, 5'-PYGPYGGT-3', of a number of enhancers and promoters, including murine leukemia virus, polyomavirus enhancer, T-cell receptor enhancers, osteocalcin, osteopontin, bone sialoprotein, alpha 1(I) co
   1539..1557    -  promoter       SP6 promoter: promoter for bacteriophage SP6 RNA polymerase
   1583..1807    +  polyA_signal   bGH poly(A) signal: bovine growth hormone polyadenylation signal
   1811..1832    +  promoter       SV40 promoter (fragment): SV40 enhancer and early promoter
   1853..2281    +  rep_origin     f1 ori (sequence partly withheld): f1 bacteriophage origin of replication; arrow indicates direction of (+) strand synthesis
   2295..2624    +  promoter       SV40 promoter: SV40 enhancer and early promoter
   2691..3482    +  CDS            neo: KKA2_KLEPN - Also known as kan, nptII. Experimental evidence at protein level: Swiss-Prot protein existence level 1. Resistance to kanamycin, neomycin, paromomycin, ribostamycin, butirosin and gentamicin B. From Klebsiella pneumoniae.
   3506..3664    +  CDS            ble (fragment): BLE_KLEPN - Experimental evidence at protein level: Swiss-Prot protein existence level 1. Binding protein with a strong affinity to the bleomycin family of antibiotics. Binds to CL990; an antimitotic-antibiotic compound. From Klebsiella pneumoniae.
   3659..3780    +  polyA_signal   SV40 poly(A) signal: SV40 polyadenylation signal
   3853..3869    -  protein_bind   lac operator: The lac repressor binds to the lac operator to inhibit transcription in E. coli. This inhibition can be relieved by adding lactose or isopropyl-β-D-thiogalactopyranoside (IPTG). lac repressor encoded by lacI
   3877..3907    -  promoter       lac promoter: promoter for the E. coli lac operon
   3922..3943    -  protein_bind   CAP binding site: CAP binding activates transcription in the presence of cAMP. E. coli catabolite activator protein
   3956..4048    -  CDS            lacI (fragment): lac repressor; lacI; The lac repressor binds to the lac operator to inhibit transcription in E. coli. This inhibition can be relieved by adding lactose or isopropyl-β-D-thiogalactopyranoside (IPTG).
   4231..4819    -  rep_origin     ori: high-copy-number ColE1/pMB1/pBR322/pUC origin of replication
   4990..5850    -  CDS            AmpR: β-lactamase; bla; confers resistance to ampicillin, carbenicillin, and related antibiotics
   5851..5955    -  promoter       AmpR promoter: bla
   6014..6066    -  misc_feature   bom (fragment): basis of mobility region from pBR322
