[The description below was written by a language model from this plasmid's Addgene catalogue record and pLannotate feature annotations shown in this document.]
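Description:
pGAL4-DBD-RUNX2+10A-IDR is a mammalian expression plasmid of about 6.2 kb built on the pcDNA3.1 backbone. It is maintained in E. coli through a high-copy ColE1/pUC-type origin and selected with ampicillin via the β-lactamase gene. An f1 origin is also present. For selection in mammalian cells, the backbone carries a neomycin phosphotransferase gene driven by the SV40 enhancer/early promoter and terminated by an SV40 polyadenylation signal. Several short annotations (a truncated HIV-1 LTR fragment, ble, lacI and bom fragments, and lac promoter/operator elements) appear to be backbone remnants rather than functional parts of the design.

The expression cassette uses the human CMV immediate-early enhancer and promoter to drive a fusion protein, with transcripts terminated by the bovine growth hormone polyadenylation signal. T7 and SP6 promoters flank the insert, as is usual for this backbone. The open reading frame begins with the DNA-binding domain of the yeast GAL4 transcriptional activator. It is followed by a roughly 350 bp fragment of human RUNX2, a transcription factor involved in osteoblast differentiation and skeletal development. According to the record, this fragment is the intrinsically disordered region (IDR) of RUNX2 with an expanded alanine repeat, the "+10A" in the name indicating ten added alanines.

Tethering the IDR to GAL4 binding sites through the DNA-binding domain would allow its transactivation capacity to be measured, typically with a co-transfected GAL4-responsive reporter, although the record does not name a reporter. The associated publication concerns disruption of transcriptional condensates in human repeat expansion disease, which fits using this construct to test how the repeat expansion affects IDR function.
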