Addgene plasmid #145251: pGAL4-DBD-RUNX2+10A-IDR
Purpose: Expresses fusion of GAL4 DNA-binding domain and RUNX2A+10A IDR
Depositing lab: Denes Hnisz. Depositing organization: Max Planck Institute for Molecular Genetics. Publication: Unblending of Transcriptional Condensates in Human Repeat Expansion Disease. Basu S, Mackowiak SD, Niskanen H, Knezevic D, Asimi V, Grosswendt S, Geertsema H, Ali S, Jerkovic I, Ewers H, Mundlos S, Meissner A, Ibrahim DM, Hnisz D. Cell. 2020 May 28;181(5):1062-1079.e30. doi: 10.1016/j.cell.2020.04.018. Epub 2020 May 7. PubMed 32386547.
Backbone
  Vector backbone: pcDNA3.1
  Vector type: Mammalian Expression
Growth in bacteria
  Bacterial resistance: Ampicillin, 100 μg/mL
  Growth temperature: 37°C
  Growth strain: NEB Stable
  Copy number: High Copy
Gene/Insert
  Gene/Insert name: RUNX2A+10A-IDR
  Species: H. sapiens (human)
  Mutation: A-repeat expanded
  Cloning method: Restriction Enzyme; 5′ cloning site Unknown (unknown if destroyed)
  Sequencing primers: 5′ agactgatatgcctctaaca; 3′ GAGAAAGGAAGGGAAGAAAGCG
Terms and licenses: Academic/Nonprofit Terms; Industry Terms: Not Available to Industry
How to cite: pGAL4-DBD-RUNX2+10A-IDR was a gift from Denes Hnisz (Addgene plasmid # 145251 ; http://n2t.net/addgene:145251 ; RRID:Addgene_145251)
